>Addgene plasmid #209904 | pPBbleo-TGFa-ScNeo | addgene full sequence | sequence record 421035 | Addgene NGS Result
CTAAATTGTAAGCGTTAATATTTTGTTAAAATTCGCGTTAAATTTTTGTTAAATCAGCTCATTTTTTAAC
CAATAGGCCGAAATCGGCAAAATCCCTTATAAATCAAAAGAATAGACCGAGATAGGGT
[37 nt withheld, positions 129-165]
AAAGAACGTGGACTCCAACGTCAAAGG
[49 nt withheld, positions 193-241]
T
[91 nt withheld, positions 243-333]
G
[124 nt withheld, positions 335-458]
CCCATTCGCCATTCAGGCTGCGCAACTGTTGGGAAGGGCGATCGGTGCGGGCCTCTTCGCTATTACGCCA
GCTGGCGAAAGGGGGATGTGCTGCAAGGCGATTAAGTTGGGTAACGCCAGGGTTTTCCCAGTCACGACGT
TGTAAAACGACGGCCAGTGAGCGCGCGTAATACGACTCACTATAGGGCGAATTGGGGCGCGCCATTCTAG
ATTAACCCTAGAAAGATAGTCTGCGTAAAATTGACGCATGCATTCTTGAAATATTGCTCTCTCTTTCTAA
ATAGCGCGAATCCGTCGCTGTGCATTTAGGACATCTCAGTCGCCGCTTGGAGCTCCCGTGAGGCGTGCTT
GTCAATGCGGTAAGTGTCACTGATTTTGAACTATAACGACCGCGTGAGTCAAAATGACGCATGATTATCT
TTTACGTGACTTTTAAGATTTAACTCATACGATAATTATATTGTTATTTCATGTTCTACTTACGTGATAA
CTTATTATATATATATTTTCTTGTTATAGATATCAACTAGAATGCTAGCATGGGCCCATCTCGACATTGA
TTATTGACTAGTTATTAATAGTAATCAATTACGGGGTCATTAGTTCATAGCCCATATATGGAGTTCCGCG
TTACATAACTTACGGTAAATGGCCCGCCTGGCTGACCGCCCAACGACCCCCGCCCATTGACGTCAATAAT
GACGTATGTTCCCATAGTAACGCCAATAGGGACTTTCCATTGACGTCAATGGGTGGAGTATTTACGGTAA
ACTGCCCACTTGGCAGTACATCAAGTGTATCATATGCCAAGTACGCCCCCTATTGACGTCAATGACGGTA
AATGGCCCGCCTGGCATTATGCCCAGTACATGACCTTATGGGACTTTCCTACTTGGCAGTACATCTACGT
ATTAGTCATCGCTATTACCATGGTCGAGGTGAGCCCCACGTTCTGCTTCACTCTCCCCATCTCCCCCCCC
TCCCCACCCCCAATTTTGTATTTATTTATTTTTTAATTATTTTGTGCAGCGATGGGGGCGGGGGGGGGGG
GGGCGCGCGCCRGGSGGGGSGGGGSGGGGSGRGGGGSGGGGSGGGGSGRGGCGGAGAGGTGCGGCGGCAG
CCAATCAGAGCGGCGCGCTCCGAAAGTTTCCTTTTATGGCGAGGCGGCGGCGGCGGCGGCCCTATAAAAA
GCGAAGCGCGCGGCGGGCGGGAGTCGCTGCGCGCTGCCTTCGCCCCGTGCCCCGCTCCGCCGCCGCCTCG
CGCCGCCCGCCCCGGCTCTGACTGACCGCGTTACTCCCACAGGTGAGCGGGCGGGACGGCCCTTCTCCTC
CGGGCTGTAATTAGCGCTTGGTTTAATGACGGCTTGTTTCTTTTCTGTGGCTGCGTGAAAGCCTTGAGGG
GCTCCGGGAGGGCCCTTTGTGCGGGGGGAGCGGCTCGGGGGGTGCGTGCGTGTGTGTGTGCGTGGGGAGC
GCCGCGTGCGGCTCCGCGCTGCCCGGCGGCTGTGAGCGCTGCGGGCGCGGCGCGGGGCTTTGTGCGCTCC
GCAGTGTGCGCGAGGGGAGCGCGGCCGGGGGCGGTGCCCCGCGGTGCGGGGGGGGCTGCGAGGGGAACAA
AGGCTGCGTGCGGGGTGTGTGCGTGGGGGGGTGAGCAGGGGGTGTGGGCGCGTCGGTCGGGCTGCAACCC
CCCCTGCACCCCCCTCCCCGAGTTGCTGAGCACGGCCCGGCTTCGGGTGCGGGGCTCCGTACGGGGCGTG
GCGCGGGGCTCGCCGTGCCGGGCGGGGGGTGGCGGCAGGTGGGGGTGCCGGGCGGGGCGGGGCCGCCTCG
GGCCGGGGRGGGCTCGGGGGAGGGGCGCGGCGGCCCCCGGAGCGCCGGCGGCTGTCGAGGCGCGGCGAGC
CGCAGCCATTGCCTTTTATGGTAATCGTGCGAGAGGGCGCAGGGACTTCCTTTGTCCCAAATCTGTGCGG
AGCCGAAATCTGGGAGGCGCCGCCGCACCCCCTCTAGCGGGCGCGGGGCGAAGCGGTGCGGCGCCGGCAG
GAAGGAAATGGGCGGGGAGGGCCTTCGTGCGTCGCCGCGCCGCCGTCCCCTTCTCCCTCTCCAGCCTCGG
GGCTGTCCGCGGGGGGACGGCTGCCTTCGGGGGGGACGGGGCAGGGCGGGGTTCGGCTTCTGGCGTGTGA
CCGGCGGCTCTAGAGCCTCTGCTAACCATGTTCATGCCTTCTTCTTTTTCCTACAGCTCCTGGGCAACGT
GCTGGTTATTGTGCTGTCTCATCATTTTGGCAAAGAATTGGGATCCGAATTCTCCACCATGGTCCCCTCG
GCTGGACAGCTCGCCCTGTTCGCTCTGGGTATTGTGTTGGCTGCGTGCCAGGCCTTGGAGAACAGCACGT
CCCCGCTGAGTGCAGACCCGCCCGTGGCTGCAGCAGTGGTGTCCCATTACCCATACGATGTTCCGGATTA
CGCTATGGTGAGCAAGGGCGAGGCAGTGATCAAGGAGTTCATGCGGTTCAAGGTGCACATGGAGGGCTCC
ATGAACGGCCACGAGTTCGAGATCGAGGGCGAGGGCGAGGGCCGCCCCTACGAGGGCACCCAGACCGCCA
AGCTGAAGGTGACCAAGGGTGGCCCCCTGCCCTTCTCCTGGGACATCCTGTCCCCTCAGTTCATGTACGG
CTCCAGGGCCTTCACCAAGCACCCCGCCGACATCCCCGACTACTATAAGCAGTCCTTCCCCGAGGGCTTC
AAGTGGGAGCGCGTGATGAACTTCGAGGACGGCGGCGCCGTGACCGTGACCCAGGACACCTCCCTGGAGG
ACGGCACCCTGATCTACAAGGTGAAGCTCCGCGGCACCAACTTCCCTCCTGACGGCCCCGTAATGCAGAA
GAAGACAATGGGCTGGGAAGCGTCCACCGAGCGGTTGTACCCCGAGGACGGCGTGCTGAAGGGCGACATT
AAGATGGCCCTGCGCCTGAAGGACGGAGGCCGCTACCTGGCGGACTTCAAGACCACCTACAAGGCCAAGA
AGCCCGTGCAGATGCCCGGCGCCTACAACGTCGACCGCAAGTTGGACATCACCTCCCACAACGAGGACTA
CACCGTGGTGGAACAGTACGAACGCTCCGAGGGCCGCCACTCCACCGGCGGCATGGACGAGCTGTACAAG
GGTGGTGGTAGTGGTGGTGGTTCAGTGTCCCATTTTAATGACTGCCCAGATTCCCACACTCAGTTCTGCT
TCCATGGAACCTGCAGGTTTTTGGTGCAGGAGGACAAGCCAGCATGTGTCTGCCATTCTGGGTACGTTGG
TGCACGCTGTGAGCATGCGGACCTCCTGGCCGTGGTGGCTGCCAGCCAGAAGAAGCAGGCCATCACCGCC
TTGGTGGTGGTCTCCATCGTGGCCCTGGCTGTCCTTATCATCACATGTGTGCTGATACACTGCTGCCAGG
TCCGAAAACACTGTGAGTGGTGCCGGGCCCTCATCTGCCGGCACGAGAAGCCCAGCGCCCTCCTGAAGGG
AAGAACCGCTTGCTGCCACTCAGAAACAATGGTAAGCAAGGGGGAGGAAGATAATATGGCTTCCCTTCCA
GCAACGCACGAATTGCATATCTTTGGAAGTATTAATGGAGTTGATTTCGACATGGTGGGGCAGGGTACGG
GAAACCCAAACGATGGCTATGAAGAACTTAACCTCAAGTCTACCAAAGGCGATCTCCAATTCTCACCCTG
GATATTGGTCCCACACATCGGCTACGGGTTCCATCAATACCTGCCTTATCCTGACGGGATGAGTCCTTTT
CAAGCTGCTATGGTTGACGGAAGTGGCTACCAAGTTCACCGCACAATGCAATTTGAGGATGGTGCATCTC
TTACGGTTAATTACCGATATACATATGAGGGTTCACACATCAAGGGGGAAGCTCAGGTCAAGGGCACTGG
ATTTCCCGCAGATGGCCCAGTTATGACCAATTCTCTGACCGCAGCCGATTGGTGTCGAAGCAAGAAGACC
TACCCTAACGACAAGACTATCATCTCAACCTTCAAATGGTCCTACACCACAGGTAACGGAAAGCGGTATA
GGTCTACAGCTCGGACAACATATACCTTTGCGAAGCCTATGGCCGCTAACTATTTGAAAAACCAACCGAT
GTATGTTTTTCGGAAGACCGAATTGAAACATTCAAAAACGGAGTTGAATTTCAAAGAGTGGCAGAAGGCA
TTCACCGACGTAATGGGTATGGATGAGTTGTATAAAGTGGTCTAAGCGGCCGCTCTAGAGTCGACGGGCC
GCGGTAACAATTGTTAACTAACTTAAGCTAGCAACGGTTTCCCTCTAGCGGGATCAATTCCGCCCCCCCC
CCCTAACGTTACTGGCCGAAGCCGCTTGGAATAAGGCCGGTGTGCGTTTGTCTATATGTTATTTTCCACC
ATATTGCCGTCTTTTGGCAATGTGAGGGCCCGGAAACCTGGCCCTGTCTTCTTGACGAGCATTCCTAGGG
GTCTTTCCCCTCTCGCCAAAGGAATGCAAGGTCTGTTGAATGTCGTGAAGGAAGCAGTTCCTCTGGAAGC
TTCTTGAAGACAAACAACGTCTGTAGCGACCCTTTGCAGGCAGCGGAACCCCCCACCTGGCGACAGGTGC
CTCTGCGGCCAAAAGCCACGTGTATAAGATACACCTGCAAAGGCGGCACAACCCCAGTGCCACGTTGTGA
GTTGGATAGTTGTGGAAAGAGTCAAATGGCTCTCCTCAAGCGTATTCAACAAGGGGCTGAAGGATGCCCA
GAAGGTACCCCATTGTATGGGATCTGATCTGGGGCCTCGGTGCACATGCTTTACATGTGTTTAGTCGAGG
TTAAAAAAACGTCTAGGCCCCCCGAACCACGGGGACGTGGTTTTCCTTTGAAAAACACGATAATACCATG
GCCAAGTTGACCAGTGCCGTTCCGGTGCTCACCGCGCGCGACGTCGCCGGAGCGGTCGAGTTCTGGACCG
ACCGGCTCGGGTTCTCCCGGGACTTCGTGGAGGACGACTTCGCCGGTGTGGTCCGGGACGACGTGACCCT
GTTCATCAGCGCGGTCCAGGACCAGGTGGTGCCGGACAACACCCTGGCCTGGGTGTGGGTGCGCGGCCTG
GACGAGCTGTACGCCGAGTGGTCGGAGGTCGTGTCCACGAACTTCCGGGACGCCTCCGGGCCGGCCATGA
CCGAGATCGGCGAGCAGCCGTGGGGGCGGGAGTTCGCCCTGCGCGACCCGGCCGGCAACTGCGTGCACTT
CGTGGCCGAGGAGCAGGACTGAAAGTCGAGATGCATCGATGATCTAGAGCTCGCTGATCAGCCTCGACTG
TGCCTTCTAGTTGCCAGCCATCTGTTGTTTGCCCCTCCCCCGTGCCTTCCTTGACCCTGGAAGGTGCCAC
TCCCACTGTCCTTTCCTAATAAAATGAGGAAATTGCATCGCATTGTCTGAGTAGGTGTCATTCTATTCTG
GGGGGTGGGGTGGGGCAGGACAGCAAGGGGGAGGATTGGGAAGACAATAGCAGGCATGCTGGGGATGCGG
TGGGCTCTATGGCTTCTGAGGCGGAAAGAACCTGCAGCCCAAGCTTGGCGTAATCATGGTCATAGCTGTT
TCCTGTGTGAAATTGTTATCCGCTCACAATTCCACACAACATACGAGCCGGAAGCATAAAGTGTAAAGCC
TGGGGTGCCTAATGAGTGAGCTAACTCACATTAATTGCGTTGCGCTCACTGCCCGCTTTCCAGTCGGGAA
ACCTGTCGTGCCAGCGGATCTTAAAAGTTTTGTTACTTTATAGAAGAAATTTTGAGTTTTTGTTTTTTTT
TAATAAATAAATAAACATAAATAAATTGTTTGTTGAATTTATTATTAGTATGTAAGTGTAAATATAATAA
AACTTAATATCTATTCAAATTAATAAATAAACCTCGATATACAGACCGATAAAACACATGCGTCAATTTT
ACGCATGATTATCTTTAACGTACGTCACAATATGATTATCTTTCTAGGGTTAATCTAGTATACGCGTTTA
ATTAATCCAGCTTTTGTTCCCTTTAGTGAGGGTTAATTGCGCGCTTGGCGTAATCATGGTCATAGCTGTT
TCCTGTGTGAAATTGTTATCCGCTCACAATTCCACACAACATACGAGCCGGAAGCATAAAGTGTAAAGCC
TGGGGTGCCTAATGAGTGAGCTAACTCACATTAATTGCGTTGCGCTCACTGCCCGCTTTCCAGTCGGGAA
ACCTGTCGTGCCAGCTGCATTAATGAATCGGCCAACGCGCGGGGAGAGGCGGTTTGCGTATTGGGCGCTC
TTCCGCTTCCTCGCTCACTGACTCGCTGCGCTCGGTCGTTCGGCTGCGGCGAGCGGTATCAGCTCACTCA
AAGGCGGTAATACGGTTATCCACAGAATCAGGGGATAACGCAGGAAAGAACATGTGAGCAAAAGGCCAGC
AAAAGGCCAGGAACCGTAAAAAGGCCGCGTTGCTGGCGTTTTTCCATAGGCTCCGCCCCCCTGACGAGCA
TCACAAAAATCGACGCTCAAGTCAGAGGTGGCGAAACCCGACAGGACTATAAAGATACCAGGCGTTTCCC
CCTGGAAGCTCCCTCGTGCGCTCTCCTGTTCCGACCCTGCCGCTTACCGGATACCTGTCCGCCTTTCTCC
CTTCGGGAAGCGTGGCGCTTTCTCATAGCTCACGCTGTAGGTATCTCAGTTCGGTGTAGGTCGTTCGCTC
CAAGCTGGGCTGTGTGCACGAACCCCCCGTTCAGCCCGACCGCTGCGCCTTATCCGGTAACTATCGTCTT
GAGTCCAACCCGGTAAGACACGACTTATCGCCACTGGCAGCAGCCACTGGTAACAGGATTAGCAGAGCGA
GGTATGTAGGCGGTGCTACAGAGTTCTTGAAGTGGTGGCCTAACTACGGCTACACTAGAAGAACAGTATT
TGGTATCTGCGCTCTGCTGAAGCCAGTTACCTTCGGAAAAAGAGTTGGTAGCTCTTGATCCGGCAAACAA
ACCACCGCTGGTAGCGGTGGTTTTTTTGTTTGCAAGCAGCAGATTACGCGCAGAAAAAAAGGATCTCAAG
AAGATCCTTTGATCTTTTCTACGGGGTCTGACGCTCAGTGGAACGAAAACTCACGTTAAGGGATTTTGGT
CATGAGATTATCAAAAAGGATCTTCACCTAGATCCTTTTAAATTAAAAATGAAGTTTTAAATCAATCTAA
AGTATATATGAGTAAACTTGGTCTGACAGTTACCAATGCTTAATCAGTGAGGCACCTATCTCAGCGATCT
GTCTATTTCGTTCATCCATAGTTGCCTGACTCCCCGTCGTGTAGATAACTACGATACGGGAGGGCTTACC
ATCTGGCCCCAGTGCTGCAATGATACCGCGAGACCCACGCTCACCGGCTCCAGATTTATCAGCAATAAAC
CAGCCAGCCGGAAGGGCCGAGCGCAGAAGTGGTCCTGCAACTTTATCCGCCTCCATCCAGTCTATTAATT
GTTGCCGGGAAGCTAGAGTAAGTAGTTCGCCAGTTAATAGTTTGCGCAACGTTGTTGCCATTGCTACAGG
CATCGTGGTGTCACGCTCGTCGTTTGGTATGGCTTCATTCAGCTCCGGTTCCCAACGATCAAGGCGAGTT
ACATGATCCCCCATGTTGTGCAAAAAAGCGGTTAGCTCCTTCGGTCCTCCGATCGTTGTCAGAAGTAAGT
TGGCCGCAGTGTTATCACTCATGGTTATGGCAGCACTGCATAATTCTCTTACTGTCATGCCATCCGTAAG
ATGCTTTTCTGTGACTGGTGAGTACTCAACCAAGTCATTCTGAGAATAGTGTATGCGGCGACCGAGTTGC
TCTTGCCCGGCGTCAATACGGGATAATACCGCGCCACATAGCAGAACTTTAAAAGTGCTCATCATTGGAA
AACGTTCTTCGGGGCGAAAACTCTCAAGGATCTTACCGCTGTTGAGATCCAGTTCGATGTAACCCACTCG
TGCACCCAACTGATCTTCAGCATCTTTTACTTTCACCAGCGTTTCTGGGTGAGCAAAAACAGGAAGGCAA
AATGCCGCAAAAAAGGGAATAAGGGCGACACGGAAATGTTGAATACTCATACTCTTCCTTTTTCAATATT
ATTGAAGCATTTATCAGGGTTATTGTCTCATGAGCGGATACATATTTGAATGTATTTAGAAAAATAAACA
AATAGGGGTTCCGCGCACATTTCCCCGAAAAGTGCCAC
Features (pLannotate 1.2.2; 26 found; start..end, strand, type, name):
     30..458     -  rep_origin     f1 ori (sequence partly withheld): f1 bacteriophage origin of replication; arrow indicates direction of (+) strand synthesis
    463..618     -  CDS            lacZα (fragment): LacZα fragment of β-galactosidase; lacZ fragment
    626..644     +  promoter       T7 promoter: promoter for bacteriophage T7 RNA polymerase
   1011..1390    +  enhancer       CMV enhancer: human cytomegalovirus immediate early enhancer
   1392..1667    +  promoter       chicken β-actin promoter: No description available
   1668..2684    +  intron         chimeric intron: chimera between introns from chicken β-actin and rabbit β-globin
   2757..2906    +  CDS            TGFA (fragment): TGFA_HUMAN - Experimental evidence at protein level: Swiss-Prot protein existence level 1. TGF alpha is a mitogenic polypeptide that is able to bind to the EGF receptor/EGFR and to act synergistically with TGF beta to promote anchorage-independent cell proliferation in soft agar. From Homo sapiens (Human).
   2913..3608    +  CDS            mScarlet: mScarlet is a basic (constitutively fluorescent) red fluorescent protein published in 2016, derived from synthetic construct. It has moderate acid sensitivity.
   3633..3992    +  CDS            TGFA (fragment): TGFA_HUMAN - Experimental evidence at protein level: Swiss-Prot protein existence level 1. TGF alpha is a mitogenic polypeptide that is able to bind to the EGF receptor/EGFR and to act synergistically with TGF beta to promote anchorage-independent cell proliferation in soft agar. From Homo sapiens (Human).
   3987..4694    +  CDS            mNeonGreen: mNeonGreen is a basic (constitutively fluorescent) green/yellow fluorescent protein published in 2013, derived from Branchiostoma lanceolatum. It is reported to be a very rapidly-maturing monomer with moderate acid sensitivity.
   4792..5362    +  misc_feature   IRES2: internal ribosome entry site (IRES) of the encephalomyocarditis virus (EMCV)
   5356..5730    +  CDS            BleoR: antibiotic-binding protein; Sh ble from Streptoalloteichus hindustanus; confers resistance to bleomycin, phleomycin, and Zeocin™
   5776..6000    +  polyA_signal   bGH poly(A) signal: bovine growth hormone polyadenylation signal
   6004..6020    +  promoter       SV40 promoter (fragment): SV40 enhancer and early promoter
   6071..6087    -  protein_bind   lac operator: The lac repressor binds to the lac operator to inhibit transcription in E. coli. This inhibition can be relieved by adding lactose or isopropyl-β-D-thiogalactopyranoside (IPTG). lac repressor encoded by lacI
   6095..6125    -  promoter       lac promoter: promoter for the E. coli lac operon
   6140..6161    -  protein_bind   CAP binding site: CAP binding activates transcription in the presence of cAMP. E. coli catabolite activator protein
   6174..6213    -  CDS            lacI (fragment): lac repressor; lacI; The lac repressor binds to the lac operator to inhibit transcription in E. coli. This inhibition can be relieved by adding lactose or isopropyl-β-D-thiogalactopyranoside (IPTG).
   6498..6516    -  promoter       T3 promoter: promoter for bacteriophage T3 RNA polymerase
   6561..6577    -  protein_bind   lac operator: The lac repressor binds to the lac operator to inhibit transcription in E. coli. This inhibition can be relieved by adding lactose or isopropyl-β-D-thiogalactopyranoside (IPTG). lac repressor encoded by lacI
   6585..6615    -  promoter       lac promoter: promoter for the E. coli lac operon
   6630..6651    -  protein_bind   CAP binding site: CAP binding activates transcription in the presence of cAMP. E. coli catabolite activator protein
   6664..6756    -  CDS            lacI (fragment): lac repressor; lacI; The lac repressor binds to the lac operator to inhibit transcription in E. coli. This inhibition can be relieved by adding lactose or isopropyl-β-D-thiogalactopyranoside (IPTG).
   6939..7527    -  rep_origin     ori: high-copy-number ColE1/pMB1/pBR322/pUC origin of replication
   7698..8558    -  CDS            AmpR: β-lactamase; bla; confers resistance to ampicillin, carbenicillin, and related antibiotics
   8559..8663    -  promoter       AmpR promoter: bla
