[The description below was written by a language model from this plasmid's Addgene catalogue record and pLannotate feature annotations shown in this document.]
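Description:
pPBbleo-TGFa-ScNeo is a mammalian expression plasmid of about 8.7 kb built on the pPBbleo backbone. It is propagated in E. coli through a high-copy ColE1/pUC-type origin with ampicillin selection (AmpR under its own bla promoter). The backbone also carries an f1 origin and cloning-vector remnants: lacZα and lacI fragments, lac promoter/operator elements, and T7 and T3 promoters. The backbone name suggests a piggyBac transposon vector, but the feature table annotates no transposon terminal repeats, so the record itself does not establish transposase-mediated integration.

The payload is driven by a CAG-type promoter, made up of the CMV enhancer, the chicken β-actin promoter and a chimeric β-actin/β-globin intron. It expresses human TGFα (TGFA) as a dual-colour fusion. The TGFA coding sequence is split: a short N-terminal fragment is followed by mScarlet, then the remainder of TGFA, which is fused at its C-terminus to mNeonGreen. This places the red fluorescent protein on the extracellular part of the membrane-anchored precursor and the green one on the cytoplasmic tail. The catalogue entry also lists an HA tag and a flexible glycine-serine linker, though neither is annotated separately in the feature table. Downstream, an EMCV IRES links the bleomycin-resistance gene (Sh ble) to the same transcript, which ends at a bGH polyadenylation signal, so Zeocin selection enriches for cells expressing the probe.

The stated purpose is to monitor the status of TGFα. Presumably, ectodomain shedding would release the mScarlet-tagged ligand while mNeonGreen stays with the cell, changing the ratio of the two signals. The associated publication concerns EGFR ligands as signal transmitters in the collective migration of epithelial cells.
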