Addgene plasmid #209904: pPBbleo-TGFa-ScNeo
Purpose: To monitor the status of TGFα, the plasmid encodes a recombinant TGFα fused extracellularly to the mScarlet fluorescent protein and intracellularly to the mNeonGreen fluorescent protein
Depositing lab: Michiyuki Matsuda. Depositing organization: Kyoto University, Graduate School of Biostudies. Publication: Low-affinity ligands of the epidermal growth factor receptor are long-range signal transmitters in collective cell migration of epithelial cells. Deguchi E, Lin S, Hirayama D, Matsuda K, Tanave A, Sumiyama K, Tsukiji S, Otani T, Furuse M, Sorkin A, Matsuda M, Terai K. Cell Rep. 2024 Nov 14;43(11):114986. doi: 10.1016/j.celrep.2024.114986. PubMed 39546398.
Backbone
  Vector backbone: pPBbleo
  Backbone size w/o insert (bp): 6700
  Total vector size (bp): 8678
  Vector type: Mammalian Expression
  Selectable markers: Zeocin
Growth in bacteria
  Bacterial resistance: Ampicillin, 100 μg/mL
  Growth temperature: 37°C
  Growth strain: DH5alpha
  Copy number: Unknown
Gene/Insert
  Gene/Insert name: TGFa-ScNeo
  Species: H. sapiens (human)
  Insert size (bp): 1947
  Entrez Gene: TGFA (a.k.a. TFGA)
  Tag / fusion protein: mScarlet; HA tag; GGGSGGGS linker; mNeonGreen
Terms and licenses: Academic/Nonprofit Terms; Industry Terms: Not Available to Industry
How to cite: pPBbleo-TGFa-ScNeo was a gift from Michiyuki Matsuda (Addgene plasmid # 209904 ; http://n2t.net/addgene:209904 ; RRID:Addgene_209904)
